Addgene plasmid #132579: JRF145
Purpose: pZE3-pLsoxS-soxR-mCherry
Depositing lab: Timothy Lu. Depositing organization: Massachusetts Institute of Technology. Publication: Gene networks that compensate for crosstalk with crosstalk. Muller IE, Rubens JR, Jun T, Graham D, Xavier R, Lu TK. Nat Commun. 2019 Sep 6;10(1):4028. doi: 10.1038/s41467-019-12021-y. PubMed 31492904.
Backbone
  Vector backbone: pZE3
  Backbone size w/o insert (bp): 1802
  Total vector size (bp): 3209
  Vector type: Bacterial Expression
Growth in bacteria
  Bacterial resistance: Chloramphenicol, 25 μg/mL
  Growth temperature: 37°C
  Growth strain: DH5alpha
  Copy number: High Copy
Gene/Insert
  Gene/Insert name: pLsoxS-soxR-mCherry-TermT1
  Insert size (bp): 1407
  Promoter: pLsoxS
  Cloning method: Gibson Cloning
  Sequencing primers: 5′ GCAACTGACTGAAATGCCTC; 3′ TGCTCACATGTTCTTTCCTGCGT
Terms and licenses: Academic/Nonprofit Terms; Industry Terms: Not Available to Industry
How to cite: JRF145 was a gift from Timothy Lu (Addgene plasmid # 132579 ; http://n2t.net/addgene:132579 ; RRID:Addgene_132579)
