[The description below was written by a language model from this plasmid's Addgene catalogue record and pLannotate feature annotations shown in this document.]
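Description:
JRF145 is a small bacterial expression plasmid (about 3.2 kb) built on the pZE3 backbone, a modular E. coli vector that combines a high-copy ColE1-type origin of replication with a chloramphenicol acetyltransferase gene driven by its own cat promoter and followed by the phage lambda t0 terminator. It is therefore maintained at high copy in standard cloning strains under chloramphenicol selection.

The roughly 1.4 kb insert, assembled by Gibson cloning, is a single forward-strand transcription unit described as pLsoxS-soxR-mCherry-TermT1. The catalogue names the promoter as pLsoxS. Automated annotation recognises only a short fragment matching the PLtetO-1 promoter at this position, which is consistent with a hybrid promoter built on the phage lambda PL scaffold, although the record does not describe its architecture in detail. Downstream lie the coding sequence for E. coli SoxR, then mCherry, and finally the rrnB T1 terminator. SoxR is a redox-sensing transcription factor whose 2Fe-2S cluster responds to superoxide-type oxidative stress and which, in its active state, turns on the soxS promoter. Placing soxR under a SoxR-responsive promoter would create a positive autoregulatory arrangement in which the sensor controls its own expression, with the monomeric red fluorescent protein mCherry co-transcribed as a readout. The two reading frames are annotated separately with a short gap between them, but the record does not say whether they are translated independently or as a fusion.

The associated publication concerns synthetic gene networks that compensate for crosstalk between sensing pathways, so this plasmid most likely serves as an oxidative-stress sensor and reporter module for such circuits in E. coli.
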