Features (pLannotate 1.2.2; 8 found; start..end, strand, type, name):
     49..70      +  promoter       PLtetO-1 promoter (fragment): modified phage lambda PL promoter with tet operator sites (Lutz and Bujard, 1997)
     98..559     +  CDS            soxR: SOXR_ECOLI - Also known as marC. Experimental evidence at protein level: Swiss-Prot protein existence level 1. Activates the transcription of the soxS gene which itself controls the superoxide response regulon. SoxR contains a 2Fe-2S iron- sulfur cluster that may act as a redox sensor system that recognizes superoxide. The variable redox state of the Fe-S cluster is employed in vivo to modulate the transcriptional activity of SoxR in response to specific types of oxidative stress. Upon reduction of 2Fe-2S cluster, SoxR reversibly loses its transcriptional activity, but retains its DNA binding
    572..1276    +  CDS            mCherry: mCherry is a basic (constitutively fluorescent) red fluorescent protein published in 2004, derived from Discosoma sp.. It is reported to be a very rapidly-maturing monomer with low acid sensitivity.
   1309..1395    +  terminator     rrnB T1 terminator: Escherichia coli rrnB; transcription terminator T1 from the E. coli rrnB gene
   1560..2148    -  rep_origin     ori: high-copy-number ColE1/pMB1/pBR322/pUC origin of replication
   2236..2330    -  terminator     lambda t0 terminator: transcription terminator from phage lambda
   2351..3010    -  CDS            CmR: chloramphenicol acetyltransferase; cat; confers resistance to chloramphenicol
   3011..3113    -  promoter       cat promoter: promoter of the E. coli cat gene encoding chloramphenicol acetyltransferase
>Addgene plasmid #132579 | JRF145 | addgene full sequence | sequence record 265204 | Addgene NGS Result
GCCATAAATCGCTTTACCTCAAGTTAACTTGAGGAATTATACTCCCCAACATCAGCAGGACGCACTGACC
GAATTCATTAAAGAGGAGAAAGGTACCATGGAAAAGAAATTACCCCGCATTAAAGCGCTGCTAACCCCCG
GCGAAGTGGCGAAACGCAGCGGTGTGGCGGTATCGGCGCTGCATTTCTATGAAAGTAAAGGGTTGATTAC
CAGTATCCGTAACAGCGGCAATCAGCGGCGATATAAACGTGATGTGTTGCGATATGTTGCAATTATCAAA
ATTGCTCAGCGTATTGGCATTCCGCTGGCGACCATTGGTGAAGCGTTTGGCGTGTTGCCCGAAGGGCATA
CGTTAAGTGCGAAAGAGTGGAAACAGCTTTCGTCCCAATGGCGAGAAGAGTTGGATCGGCGCATTCATAC
CTTAGTGGCGCTGCGTGACGAACTGGACGGATGTATTGGTTGTGGCTGCCTTTCGCGCAGTGATTGCCCG
TTGCGTAACCCGGGCGACCGCTTAGGAGAAGAAGGTACCGGCGCACGCTTGCTGGAAGATGAACAAAACG
GTGGTTCTGGTGTGAGCAAGGGCGAAGAAGATAACATGGCCATCATCAAGGAGTTCATGCGCTTCAAGGT
GCACATGGAGGGCTCCGTGAACGGCCACGAGTTCGAGATCGAGGGCGAGGGCGAGGGCCGCCCCTACGAG
GGCACCCAGACCGCCAAGCTGAAGGTGACCAAGGGTGGCCCCCTGCCCTTCGCCTGGGACATCCTGTCCC
CTCAGTTCATGTACGGCTCCAAGGCCTACGTGAAGCACCCCGCCGACATCCCCGACTACTTGAAGCTGTC
CTTCCCCGAGGGCTTCAAGTGGGAGCGCGTGATGAACTTCGAGGACGGCGGCGTGGTGACCGTGACCCAG
GACTCCTCCCTGCAGGACGGCGAGTTCATCTACAAGGTGAAGCTGCGCGGCACCAACTTCCCCTCCGACG
GCCCCGTAATGCAGAAGAAGACCATGGGCTGGGAGGCCTCCTCCGAGCGGATGTACCCCGAGGACGGCGC
CCTGAAGGGCGAGATCAAGCAGAGGCTGAAGCTGAAGGACGGCGGCCACTACGACGCTGAGGTCAAGACC
ACCTACAAGGCCAAGAAGCCCGTGCAGCTGCCCGGCGCCTACAACGTCAACATCAAGTTGGACATCACCT
CCCACAACGAGGACTACACCATCGTGGAACAGTACGAACGCGCCGAGGGCCGCCACTCCACCGGCGGCAT
GGACGAGCTGTACAAGTAAGGATCCCATGGTACGCGTGCTAGAGGCATCAAATAAAACGAAAGGCTCAGT
CGAAAGACTGGGCCTTTCGTTTTATCTGTTGTTTGTCGGTGAACGCTCTCCTGAGTAGGACAAATCCGCC
GCCCTAGACCTAGGGCGTTCGGCTGCGGCGAGCGGTATCAGCTCACTCAAAGGCGGTAATACGGTTATCC
ACAGAATCAGGGGATAACGCAGGAAAGAACATGTGAGCAAAAGGCCAGCAAAAGGCCAGGAACCGTAAAA
AGGCCGCGTTGCTGGCGTTTTTCCATAGGCTCCGCCCCCCTGACGAGCATCACAAAAATCGACGCTCAAG
TCAGAGGTGGCGAAACCCGACAGGACTATAAAGATACCAGGCGTTTCCCCCTGGAAGCTCCCTCGTGCGC
TCTCCTGTTCCGACCCTGCCGCTTACCGGATACCTGTCCGCCTTTCTCCCTTCGGGAAGCGTGGCGCTTT
CTCATAGCTCACGCTGTAGGTATCTCAGTTCGGTGTAGGTCGTTCGCTCCAAGCTGGGCTGTGTGCACGA
ACCCCCCGTTCAGCCCGACCGCTGCGCCTTATCCGGTAACTATCGTCTTGAGTCCAACCCGGTAAGACAC
GACTTATCGCCACTGGCAGCAGCCACTGGTAACAGGATTAGCAGAGCGAGGTATGTAGGCGGTGCTACAG
AGTTCTTGAAGTGGTGGCCTAACTACGGCTACACTAGAAGGACAGTATTTGGTATCTGCGCTCTGCTGAA
GCCAGTTACCTTCGGAAAAAGAGTTGGTAGCTCTTGATCCGGCAAACAAACCACCGCTGGTAGCGGTGGT
TTTTTTGTTTGCAAGCAGCAGATTACGCGCAGAAAAAAAGGATCTCAAGAAGATCCTTTGATCTTTTCTA
CGGGGTCTGACGCTCAGTGGAACGAAAACTCACGTTAAGGGATTTTGGTCATGACTAGTGCTTGGATTCT
CACCAATAAAAAACGCCCGGCGGCAACCGAGCGTTCTGAACAAATCCAGATGGAGTTCTGAGGTCATTAC
TGGATCTATCAACAGGAGTCCAAGCGAGCTCGATATCAAATTACGCCCCGCCCTGCCACTCATCGCAGTA
CTGTTGTAATTCATTAAGCATTCTGCCGACATGGAAGCCATCACAAACGGCATGATGAACCTGAATCGCC
AGCGGCATCAGCACCTTGTCGCCTTGCGTATAATATTTGCCCATGGTGAAAACGGGGGCGAAGAAGTTGT
CCATATTGGCCACGTTTAAATCAAAACTGGTGAAACTCACCCAGGGATTGGCTGAGACGAAAAACATATT
CTCAATAAACCCTTTAGGGAAATAGGCCAGGTTTTCACCGTAACACGCCACATCTTGCGAATATATGTGT
AGAAACTGCCGGAAATCGTCGTGGTATTCACTCCAGAGCGATGAAAACGTTTCAGTTTGCTCATGGAAAA
CGGTGTAACAAGGGTGAACACTATCCCATATCACCAGCTCACCGTCTTTCATTGCCATACGGAATTCCGG
ATGAGCATTCATCAGGCGGGCAAGAATGTGAATAAAGGCCGGATAAAACTTGTGCTTATTTTTCTTTACG
GTCTTTAAAAAGGCCGTAATATCCAGCTGAACGGTCTGGTTATAGGTACATTGAGCAACTGACTGAAATG
CCTCAAAATGTTCTTTACGATGCCATTGGGATATATCAACGGTGGTATATCCAGTGATTTTTTTCTCCAT
TTTAGCTTCCTTAGCTCCTGAAAATCTCGATAACTCAAAAAATACGCCCGGTAGTGATCTTATTTCATTA
TGGTGAAAGTTGGAACCTCTTACGTGCCGATCAACGTCTCATTTTCGCCAGATATCGACGTCTAAGAAAC
CATTATTATCATGACATTAACCTATAAAAATAGGCGTATCACGAGGCCCTTTCGTCTTCACCTCGA
